>Addgene plasmid #221244 | pMSCV-FKBP-TRIF(Nterm) | addgene full sequence | sequence record 438499 | Addgene NGS Result
AGATCTGCCACCATGGACTACAAGGATCACGACGGTGATTACAAGGACCACGACATCGACTACAAGGACG
ACGACGACAAGGGCGTTCAAGTAGAAACAATATCTCCAGGAGACGGGCGTACATTTCCTAAGCGTGGCCA
AACTTGCGTAGTCCATTATACCGGCATGCTGGAGGACGGTAAGAAGGTCGATAGCTCTAGAGACCGTAAC
AAACCTTTCAAATTTATGCTGGGGAAACAGGAGGTTATCCGTGGTTGGGAGGAAGGCGTGGCCCAAATGT
CCGTTGGGCAGCGTGCTAAGTTAACCATCTCGCCAGATTACGCATATGGGGCTACAGGCCATCCTGGGAT
CATTCCCCCGCATGCGACACTTGTGTTTGATGTAGAGCTGTTGAAGTTGGAGACGCGGGGAGTTCAAGTC
GAAACGATTTCACCAGGTGATGGACGCACCTTTCCTAAACGGGGACAAACGTGCGTCGTGCATTACACCG
GTATGCTGGAAGACGGCAAGAAAGTCGATTCAAGCCGCGATAGAAATAAACCCTTCAAATTCATGCTTGG
AAAACAGGAAGTAATACGCGGATGGGAAGAGGGTGTGGCGCAAATGTCTGTCGGGCAAAGAGCTAAACTG
ACAATAAGTCCTGATTACGCGTACGGTGCGACTGGGCACCCTGGTATCATTCCGCCGCACGCGACACTTG
TCTTCGACGTCGAGTTACTTAAGCTTGAGACGCGGGGGGTGCAGGTAGAGACTATTTCGCCCGGTGACGG
AAGAACTTTCCCAAAGCGGGGACAGACCTGTGTTGTCCACTACACTGGGATGTTGGAGGATGGTAAGAAA
GTTGACTCAAGTCGTGATCGCAACAAACCCTTTAAGTTTATGCTTGGGAAGCAGGAAGTCATCAGAGGTT
GGGAAGAAGGCGTAGCTCAGATGTCAGTGGGACAACGGGCCAAATTAACCATCAGTCCAGACTACGCCTA
CGGAGCCACCGGTCACCCAGGGATCATACCACCTCACGCAACCTTAGTGTTCGATGTGGAACTTTTAAAG
TTAGAGACGCGCGGTGTACAAGTGGAAACAATCAGTCCAGGGGATGGGAGAACATTCCCCAAAAGAGGCC
AGACGTGTGTCGTGCACTATACGGGGATGTTAGAAGATGGGAAAAAGGTCGATTCGTCACGCGACCGCAA
CAAACCGTTTAAATTCATGTTGGGAAAGCAGGAGGTGATTCGCGGCTGGGAGGAAGGTGTGGCACAGATG
AGCGTGGGCCAGAGAGCAAAACTGACTATCTCTCCTGATTATGCCTACGGCGCGACGGGCCACCCTGGCA
TAATTCCACCCCACGCTACCCTGGTATTCGATGTCGAGCTTCTGAAGCTTGAGGGTGCTGGGGCTGGGGC
TATGGACAATCCTGGACCTTCTTTGCGGGGGGCATTTGGCATTTTGGGAGCACTCGAACGCGATAGACTG
ACACATTTGAAGCATAAGTTGGGCAGTCTCTGCAGTGGCTCACAGGAAAGCAAGTTGCTGCACGCAATGG
TTCTCTTGGCATTGGGGCAAGATACTGAGGCTAGGGTCAGTCTTGAATCCCTTAAAATGAACACTGTAGC
TCAGTTGGTTGCACACCAGTGGGCAGATATGGAGACTACCGAAGGTCCCGAAGAACCTCCCGATCTCTCA
TGGACCGTTGCCAGGCTTTATCATTTGCTCGCAGAGGAGAACCTCTGTCCCGCCAGTACTCGGGATATGG
CTTATCAGGTGGCCCTCCGCGATTTTGCAAGTCAAGGAGATCATCAACTTGGGCAACTCCAAAACGAGGC
TTGGGATAGATGTAGCTCAGATATCAAGGGAGACCCCTCCGGGTTTCAGCCACTTCACTCTCACCAGGGT
TCACTTCAACCACCTAGTGCCTCCCCTGCAGTCACTCGGAGCCAGCCCAGACCCATTGACACCCCCGACT
GGTCCTGGGGACATACTCTCCATTCCACCAATTCCACTGCTAGCCTCGCTTCCCACCTTGAAATATCACA
GTCCCCCACACTTGCCTTTCTGAGTTCTCATCACGGATGATAAGCGGCCGCGTTTAAACGTCGACGGTAT
CGATAAGCTTGATATCGAATTCCGCCCCCCCCCCTAACGTTACTGGCCGAAGCCGCTTGGAATAAGGCCG
GTGTGCGTTTGTCTATATGTTATTTTCCACCATATTGCCGTCTTTTGGCAATGTGAGGGCCCGGAAACCT
GGCCCTGTCTTCTTGACGAGCATTCCTAGGGGTCTTTCCCCTCTCGCCAAAGGAATGCAAGGTCTGTTGA
ATGTCGTGAAGGAAGCAGTTCCTCTGGAAGCTTCTTGAAGACAAACAACGTCTGTAGCGACCCTTTGCAG
GCAGCGGAACCCCCCACCTGGCGACAGGTGCCTCTGCGGCCAAAAGCCACGTGTATAAGATACACCTGCA
AAGGCGGCACAACCCCAGTGCCACGTTGTGAGTTGGATAGTTGTGGAAAGAGTCAAATGGCTCTCCTCAA
GCGTATTCAACAAGGGGCTGAAGGATGCCCAGAAGGTACCCCATTGTATGGGATCTGATCTGGGGCCTCG
GTGCACATGCTTTACATGTGTTTAGTCGAGGTTAAAAAAACGTCTAGGCCCCCCGAACCACGGGGACGTG
GTTTTCCTTTGAAAAACACGATGATAATATGGCCACAACCATGGTGAGCAAGGGCGAGGAGCTGTTCACC
GGGGTGGTGCCCATCCTGGTCGAGCTGGACGGCGACGTAAACGGCCACAAGTTCAGCGTGTCTGGCGAGG
GCGAGGGCGATGCCACCTACGGCAAGCTGACCCTGAAGTTCATCTGCACCACCGGCAAGCTGCCCGTGCC
CTGGCCCACCCTCGTGACCACCCTGACCTACGGCGTGCAGTGCTTCAGCCGCTACCCCGACCACATGAAG
CAGCACGACTTCTTCAAGTCCGCCATGCCCGAAGGCTACGTCCAGGAGCGCACCATCTTCTTCAAGGACG
ACGGCAACTACAAGACCCGCGCCGAGGTGAAGTTCGAGGGCGACACCCTGGTGAACCGCATCGAGCTGAA
GGGCATCGACTTCAAGGAGGACGGCAACATCCTGGGGCACAAGCTGGAGTACAACTACAACAGCCACAAC
GTCTATATCATGGCCGACAAGCAGAAGAACGGCATCAAGGCGAACTTCAAGATCCGCCACAACATCGAGG
ACGGCAGCGTGCAGCTCGCCGACCACTACCAGCAGAACACCCCCATCGGCGACGGCCCCGTGCTGCTGCC
CGACAACCACTACCTGAGCACCCAGTCCGCCCTGAGCAAAGACCCCAACGAGAAGCGCGATCACATGGTC
CTGCTGGAGTTCGTGACCGCCGCCGGGATCACTCTCGGCATGGACGAGCTGTACAAGTAATGAATTAATT
AAGAATTCGATAAAATAAAAGATTTTATTTAGTCTCCAGAAAAAGGGGGGAATGAAAGACCCCACCTGTA
GGTTTGGCAAGCTAGCTTAAGTAACGCCATTTTGCAAGGCATGGAAAATACATAACTGAGAATAGAGAAG
TTCAGATCAAGGTTAGGAACAGAGAGACAGCAGAATATGGGCCAAACAGGATATCTGTGGTAAGCAGTTC
CTGCCCCGGCTCAGGGCCAAGAACAGATGGTCCCCAGATGCGGTCCCGCCCTCAGCAGTTTCTAGAGAAC
CATCAGATGTTTCCAGGGTGCCCCAAGGACCTGAAATGACCCTGTGCCTTATTTGAACTAACCAATCAGT
TCGCTTCTCGCTTCTGTTCGCGCGCTTCTGCTCCCCGAGCTCAATAAAAGAGCCCACAACCCCTCACTCG
GCGCGCCAGTCCTCCGATAGACTGCGTCGCCCGGGTACCCGTGTATCCAATAAACCCTCTTGCAGTTGCA
TCCGACTTGTGGTCTCGCTGTTCCTTGGGAGGGTCTCCTCTGAGTGATTGACTACCCGTCAGCGGGGGTC
TTTCATGGGTAACAGTTTCTTGAAGTTGGAGAACAACATTCTGAGGGTAGGAGTCGAATATTAAGTAATC
CTGACTCAATTAGCCACTGTTTTGAATCCACATACTCCAATACTCCTGAAATAGTTCATTATGGACAGCG
CAGAAAGAGCTGGGGAGAATTGTGAAATTGTTATCCGCTCACAATTCCACACAACATACGAGCCGGAAGC
ATAAAGTGTAAAGCCTGGGGTGCCTAATGAGTGAGCTAACTCACATTAATTGCGTTGCGCTCACTGCCCG
CTTTCCAGTCGGGAAACCTGTCGTGCCAGCTGCATTAATGAATCGGCCAACGCGCGGGGAGAGGCGGTTT
GCGTATTGGGCGCTCTTCCGCTTCCTCGCTCACTGACTCGCTGCGCTCGGTCGTTCGGCTGCGGCGAGCG
GTATCAGCTCACTCAAAGGCGGTAATACGGTTATCCACAGAATCAGGGGATAACGCAGGAAAGAACATGT
GAGCAAAAGGCCAGCAAAAGGCCAGGAACCGTAAAAAGGCCGCGTTGCTGGCGTTTTTCCATAGGCTCCG
CCCCCCTGACGAGCATCACAAAAATCGACGCTCAAGTCAGAGGTGGCGAAACCCGACAGGACTATAAAGA
TACCAGGCGTTTCCCCCTGGAAGCTCCCTCGTGCGCTCTCCTGTTCCGACCCTGCCGCTTACCGGATACC
TGTCCGCCTTTCTCCCTTCGGGAAGCGTGGCGCTTTCTCATAGCTCACGCTGTAGGTATCTCAGTTCGGT
GTAGGTCGTTCGCTCCAAGCTGGGCTGTGTGCACGAACCCCCCGTTCAGCCCGACCGCTGCGCCTTATCC
GGTAACTATCGTCTTGAGTCCAACCCGGTAAGACACGACTTATCGCCACTGGCAGCAGCCACTGGTAACA
GGATTAGCAGAGCGAGGTATGTAGGCGGTGCTACAGAGTTCTTGAAGTGGTGGCCTAACTACGGCTACAC
TAGAAGAACAGTATTTGGTATCTGCGCTCTGCTGAAGCCAGTTACCTTCGGAAAAAGAGTTGGTAGCTCT
TGATCCGGCAAACAAACCACCGCTGGTAGCGGTGGTTTTTTTGTTTGCAAGCAGCAGATTACGCGCAGAA
AAAAAGGATCTCAAGAAGATCCTTTGATCTTTTCTACGGGGTCTGACGCTCAGTGGAACGAAAACTCACG
TTAAGGGATTTTGGTCATGAGATTATCAAAAAGGATCTTCACCTAGATCCTTTTAAATTAAAAATGAAGT
TTTAAATCAATCTAAAGTATATATGAGTAAACTTGGTCTGACAGTTACCAATGCTTAATCAGTGAGGCAC
CTATCTCAGCGATCTGTCTATTTCGTTCATCCATAGTTGCCTGACTCCCCGTCGTGTAGATAACTACGAT
ACGGGAGGGCTTACCATCTGGCCCCAGTGCTGCAATGATACCGCGAGACCCACGCTCACCGGCTCCAGAT
TTATCAGCAATAAACCAGCCAGCCGGAAGGGCCGAGCGCAGAAGTGGTCCTGCAACTTTATCCGCCTCCA
TCCAGTCTATTAATTGTTGCCGGGAAGCTAGAGTAAGTAGTTCGCCAGTTAATAGTTTGCGCAACGTTGT
TGCCATTGCTACAGGCATCGTGGTGTCACGCTCGTCGTTTGGTATGGCTTCATTCAGCTCCGGTTCCCAA
CGATCAAGGCGAGTTACATGATCCCCCATGTTGTGCAAAAAAGCGGTTAGCTCCTTCGGTCCTCCGATCG
TTGTCAGAAGTAAGTTGGCCGCAGTGTTATCACTCATGGTTATGGCAGCACTGCATAATTCTCTTACTGT
CATGCCATCCGTAAGATGCTTTTCTGTGACTGGTGAGTACTCAACCAAGTCATTCTGAGAATAGTGTATG
CGGCGACCGAGTTGCTCTTGCCCGGCGTCAATACGGGATAATACCGCGCCACATAGCAGAACTTTAAAAG
TGCTCATCATTGGAAAACGTTCTTCGGGGCGAAAACTCTCAAGGATCTTACCGCTGTTGAGATCCAGTTC
GATGTAACCCACTCGTGCACCCAACTGATCTTCAGCATCTTTTACTTTCACCAGCGTTTCTGGGTGAGCA
AAAACAGGAAGGCAAAATGCCGCAAAAAAGGGAATAAGGGCGACACGGAAATGTTGAATACTCATACTCT
TCCTTTTTCAATATTATTGAAGCATTTATCAGGGTTATTGTCTCATGAGCGGATACATATTTGAATGTAT
TTAGAAAAATAAACAAATAGGGGTTCCGCGCACATTTCCCCGAAAAGTGCCACCTGACGTCTAAGAAACC
ATTATTATCATGACATTAACCTATAAAAATAGGCGTATCACGAGGCCCTTTCGTCTCGCGCGTTTCGGTG
ATGACGGTGAAAACCTCTGACACATGCAGCTCCCGGAGACGGTCACAGCTTGTCTGTAAGCGGATGCCGG
GAGCAGACAAGCCCGTCAGGGCGCGTCAGCGGGTGTTGGCGGGTGTCGGGGCTGGCTTAACTATGCGGCA
TCAGAGCAGATTGTACTGAGAGTGCACCATATGCGGTGTGAAATACCGCACAGATGCGTAAGGAGAAAAT
ACCGCATCAGGCGCCATTCGCCATTCAGGCTGCGCAACTGTTGGGAAGGGCGATCGGTGCGGGCCTCTTC
GCTATTACGCCAGCTGGCGAAAGGGGGATGTGCTGCAAGGCGATTAAGTTGGGTAACGCCAGGGTTTTCC
CAGTCACGACGTTGTAAAACGACGGCGCAAGGAATGGTGCATGCAAGGAGATGGCGCCCAACAGTCCCCC
GGCCACGGGGCCTGCCACCATACCCACGCCGAAACAAGCGCTCATGAGCCCGAAGTGGCGAGCCCGATCT
TCCCCATCGGTGATGTCGGCGATATAGGCGCCAGCAACCGCACCTGTGGCGCCGGTGATGCCGGCCACGA
TGCGTCCGGCGTAGAGGCGATTAGTCCAATTTGTTAAAGACAGGATATCAGTGGTCCAGGCTCTAGTTTT
GACTCAACAATATCACCAGCTGAAGCCTATAGAGTACGAGCCATAGATAAAATAAAAGATTTTATTTAGT
CTCCAGAAAAAGGGGGGAATGAAAGACCCCACCTGTAGGTTTGGCAAGCTAGCTTAAGTAACGCCATTTT
GCAAGGCATGGAAAATACATAACTGAGAATAGAGAAGTTCAGATCAAGGTTAGGAACAGAGAGACAGCAG
AATATGGGCCAAACAGGATATCTGTGGTAAGCAGTTCCTGCCCCGGCTCAGGGCCAAGAACAGATGGTCC
CCAGATGCGGTCCCGCCCTCAGCAGTTTCTAGAGAACCATCAGATGTTTCCAGGGTGCCCCAAGGACCTG
AAATGACCCTGTGCCTTATTTGAACTAACCAATCAGTTCGCTTCTCGCTTCTGTTCGCGCGCTTCTGCTC
CCCGAGCTCAATAAAAGAGCCCACAACCCCTCACTCGGCGCGCCAGTCCTCCGATAGACTGCGTCGCCCG
GGTACCCGTATTCCCAATAAAGCCTCTTGCTGTTTGCATCCGAATCGTGGACTCGCTGATCCTTGGGAGG
GTCTCCTCAGATTGATTGACTGCCCACCTCGGGGGTCTTTCATTTGGAGGTTCCACCGAGATTTGGAGAC
CCCTGCCCAGGGACCACCGACCCCCCCGCCGGGAGGTAAGCTGGCCAGCGGTCGTTTCGTGTCTGTCTCT
GTCTTTGTGCGTGTTTGTGCCGGCATCTAATGTTTGCGCCTGCGTCTGTACTAGTTAGCTAACTAGCTCT
GTATCTGGCGGACCCGTGGTGGAACTGACGAGTTCTGAACACCCGGCCGCAACCCTGGGAGACGTCCCAG
GGACTTTGGGGGCCGTTTTTGTGGCCCGACCTGAGGAAGGGAGTCGATGTGGAATCCGACCCCGTCAGGA
TATGTGGTTCTGGTAGGAGACGAGAACCTAAAACAGTTCCCGCCTCCGTCTGAATTTTTGCTTTCGGTTT
GGAACCGAAGCCGCGCGTCTTGTCTGCTGCAGCGCTGCAGCATCGTTCTGTGTTGTCTCTGTCTGACTGT
GTTTCTGTATTTGTCTGAAAATTAGGGCCAGACTGTTACCACTCCCTTAAGTTTGACCTTAGGTCACTGG
AAAGATGTCGAGCGGATCGCTCACAACCAGTCGGTAGATGTCAAGAAGAGACGTTGGGTTACCTTCTGCT
CTGCAGAATGGCCAACCTTTAACGTCGGATGGCCGCGAGACGGCACCTTTAACCGAGACCTCATCACCCA
GGTTAAGATCAAGGTCTTTTCACCTGGCCCGCATGGACACCCAGACCAGGTCCCCTACATCGTGACCTGG
GAAGCCTTGGCTTTTGACCCCCCTCCCTGGGTCAAGCCCTTTGTACACCCTAAGCCTCCGCCTCCTCTTC
CTCCATCCGCCCCGTCTCTCCCCCTTGAACCTCCTCGTTCGACCCCGCCTCGATCCTCCCTTTATCCAGC
CCTCACTCCTTCTCTAGGCGCCGGAATT
Features (pLannotate 1.2.2; 23 found; start..end, strand, type, name):
     61..81      +  CDS            FLAG (fragment): FLAG® epitope tag, followed by an enterokinase cleavage site
    784..1068    +  CDS            FPR2 (fragment): FKBP2_CRYNB - Protein inferred from homology: Swiss-Prot protein existence level 3. PPIases accelerate the folding of proteins. It catalyzes the cis-trans isomerization of proline imidic peptide bonds in oligopeptides (By similarity). From Cryptococcus neoformans var. neoformans serotype D (strain B-3501A) (Filobasidiella neoformans).
   1063..1383    +  CDS            FKBP1A: FKB1A_HUMAN - Also known as FKBP1, FKBP12. Experimental evidence at protein level: Swiss-Prot protein existence level 1. Keeps in an inactive conformation TGFBR1, the TGF-beta type I serine/threonine kinase receptor, preventing TGF-beta receptor activation in absence of ligand. Recruits SMAD7 to ACVR1B which prevents the association of SMAD2 and SMAD3 with the activin receptor complex, thereby blocking the activin signal. May modulate the RYR1 calcium channel activity. PPIases accelerate the folding of proteins. It catalyzes the cis-trans isomerization of proline imidic peptide bonds in oligop
   1402..2067    +  CDS            Ticam1 (fragment): TCAM1_MOUSE - Also known as Trif. Experimental evidence at protein level: Swiss-Prot protein existence level 1. Involved in innate immunity against invading pathogens. Adapter used by TLR3, TLR4 (through TICAM2) and TLR5 to mediate NF- kappa-B and interferon-regulatory factor (IRF) activation, and to induce apoptosis (PubMed:12855817, PubMed:16002681, PubMed:21703541). Ligand binding to these receptors results in TRIF recruitment through its TIR domain (PubMed:12855817, PubMed:16002681, PubMed:21703541). Distinct protein-interaction motifs allow recruitment of the effector proteins TBK1, TRAF6
   2090..2123    -  misc_feature   MCS (fragment): pBluescript multiple cloning site
   2225..2687    +  misc_feature   IRES: internal ribosome entry site (IRES) of the encephalomyocarditis virus (EMCV)
   2701..3420    +  CDS            EGFP: the original enhanced GFP (Yang et al., 1996) mammalian codon-optimized
   3482..3996    +  LTR            3' LTR: 3' long terminal repeat from murine embryonic stem cell virus
   4158..4174    -  protein_bind   lac operator: The lac repressor binds to the lac operator to inhibit transcription in E. coli. This inhibition can be relieved by adding lactose or isopropyl-β-D-thiogalactopyranoside (IPTG). lac repressor encoded by lacI
   4182..4212    -  promoter       lac promoter: promoter for the E. coli lac operon
   4227..4248    -  protein_bind   CAP binding site: CAP binding activates transcription in the presence of cAMP. E. coli catabolite activator protein
   4261..4353    -  CDS            lacI (fragment): lac repressor; lacI; The lac repressor binds to the lac operator to inhibit transcription in E. coli. This inhibition can be relieved by adding lactose or isopropyl-β-D-thiogalactopyranoside (IPTG).
   4536..5124    -  rep_origin     ori: high-copy-number ColE1/pMB1/pBR322/pUC origin of replication
   5295..6155    -  CDS            AmpR: β-lactamase; bla; confers resistance to ampicillin, carbenicillin, and related antibiotics
   6156..6260    -  promoter       AmpR promoter: bla
   6355..6390    +  CDS            rop (fragment): Rop protein, which maintains plasmids at low copy number; rop
   6492..6591    +  misc_feature   bom (fragment): basis of mobility region from pBR322
   6597..6746    -  CDS            lacZα (fragment): LacZα fragment of β-galactosidase; lacZ fragment
   6746..6947    -  CDS            TcR (fragment): tetracycline efflux protein; tet; confers resistance to tetracycline
   6948..7046    +  CDS            env (fragment): murine leukemia virus gPr80 envelope polyprotein precursor; env; proteolytically cleaved into gp70SU and p15TM subunits
   7088..7604    +  LTR            5' LTR: 5' long terminal repeat from murine embryonic stem cell virus
   7668..8009    +  misc_feature   MESV Ψ: packaging signal of murine embryonic stem cell virus
   8076..8492    +  CDS            gag (truncated): truncated Moloney murine leukemia virus (MMLV) gag gene lacking the start codon
