[The description below was written by a language model from this plasmid's Addgene catalogue record and pLannotate feature annotations shown in this document.]
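Description:
pMSCV-FKBP-TRIF(Nterm) is a gammaretroviral expression plasmid built on the pMSCV-IRES-GFP backbone, intended for stable delivery of a mouse TRIF fragment into mammalian cells by retroviral transduction. In bacteria it is maintained through a high-copy ColE1/pUC-type origin and selected with ampicillin via the β-lactamase gene. Short remnants of lac, rop, bom and tetracycline-resistance sequences in the backbone are cloning leftovers rather than functional parts. The viral portion comprises murine embryonic stem cell virus 5′ and 3′ LTRs, the MESV Ψ packaging signal and a truncated gag segment lacking its start codon. These elements allow the transcript between the LTRs to be packaged into particles when gag-pol and envelope functions are supplied in trans. No separate internal promoter is annotated, so expression is presumably driven by the 5′ LTR.

The insert, cloned between BglII and NotI, encodes residues 1–222 of mouse Ticam1 (TRIF), the adaptor used by TLR3 and TLR4 to activate NF-κB and interferon regulatory factors. It carries an N-terminal 3xFLAG-4xFKBP tag. The automated annotation picks up only a FLAG fragment and two FKBP-like segments upstream of Ticam1, probably because repeated units are hard to resolve, but this is broadly consistent with the catalogue description. Tandem FKBP domains are generally used to drive ligand-induced oligomerisation of a fused protein, although the record does not spell out this purpose. Downstream, an EMCV IRES directs translation of EGFP from the same transcript, so transduced cells can be identified or sorted by fluorescence. The associated work concerns pLxIS-containing domains as regulators of interferon responses and metabolism.
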