Addgene plasmid #221244: pMSCV-FKBP-TRIF(Nterm)
Purpose: Expression of TRIF N-terminus (1-222) in mammalian cells by retroviral transduction
Depositing lab: Jonathan Kagan. Depositing organization: Boston Children's Hospital. Publication: pLxIS-containing domains are biochemically flexible regulators of interferons and metabolism. Landau LM, Chaudhary N, Tien YC, Rogozinska M, Joshi S, Yao C, Crowley J, Hullahalli K, Campbell IW, Waldor MK, Haigis M, Kagan JC. Mol Cell. 2024 Jul 11;84(13):2436-2454.e10. doi: 10.1016/j.molcel.2024.05.030. Epub 2024 Jun 25. PubMed 38925114.
Backbone
  Vector backbone: pMSCV-IRES-GFP
  Vector type: Retroviral
Growth in bacteria
  Bacterial resistance: Ampicillin, 100 μg/mL
  Growth temperature: 37°C
  Growth strain: NEB Stable
  Copy number: High Copy
Gene/Insert
  Gene/Insert name: TRIF N-terminus (1-222)
  Species: M. musculus (mouse)
  Entrez Gene: Ticam1 (a.k.a. TICAM-1, TRIF)
  Tag / fusion protein: 3xFLAG-4xFKBP (N terminal on insert)
  Cloning method: Restriction Enzyme; 5′ cloning site BglII (not destroyed); 3′ cloning site NotI (not destroyed)
Terms and licenses: Academic/Nonprofit Terms; Industry Terms: Not Available to Industry
How to cite: pMSCV-FKBP-TRIF(Nterm) was a gift from Jonathan Kagan (Addgene plasmid # 221244 ; http://n2t.net/addgene:221244 ; RRID:Addgene_221244)
